Addgene plasmid #220361: pSLIK 3xFLAG-NUP37 neo
Purpose: Lentiviral expression vector for an inducible 3xFLAG-tagged NUP37
Depositing lab: Kevin Janes. Depositing organization: University of Virginia.
Backbone
  Vector backbone: pSLIK neo
  Backbone manufacturer: Addgene #25735
  Backbone size w/o insert (bp): 13286
  Vector type: Mammalian Expression, Lentiviral
  Selectable markers: Neomycin (select with G418)
Growth in bacteria
  Bacterial resistance: Ampicillin, 100 μg/mL
  Growth temperature: 30°C
  Growth strain: NEB Stable
  Copy number: High Copy
Gene/Insert
  Gene/Insert name: NUP37 (alt name: MCPH24)
  Species: H. sapiens (human)
  Entrez Gene: NUP37 (a.k.a. MCPH24, p37)
  Tag / fusion protein: 3xFLAG (N terminal on insert)
  Cloning method: Gateway Cloning
  Sequencing primers: 5′ Unknown
Terms and licenses: Academic/Nonprofit Terms; Industry Terms: Not Available to Industry
How to cite: pSLIK 3xFLAG-NUP37 neo was a gift from Kevin Janes (Addgene plasmid # 220361 ; http://n2t.net/addgene:220361 ; RRID:Addgene_220361)
