[The description below was written by a language model from this plasmid's Addgene catalogue record and pLannotate feature annotations shown in this document.]
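Description:
pSLIK 3xFLAG-NUP37 neo is a single-vector, doxycycline-inducible lentiviral expression plasmid built on the pSLIK neo backbone, carrying human NUP37 with an N-terminal 3xFLAG tag. In bacteria it is maintained through a high-copy ColE1/pUC-type origin and ampicillin resistance (AmpR). The backbone also contains an f1 origin and an SV40/EM7-driven bleomycin/Zeocin resistance cassette that lies outside the viral genome. The lentiviral portion has a CMV enhancer/promoter fused to a truncated HIV-1 5' LTR, which drives genomic RNA production in packaging cells. This is followed by the Ψ packaging signal with a gag fragment, the RRE for Rev-dependent export, and the cPPT/CTS. A WPRE sits upstream of the downstream truncated LTR, which is followed by a bGH polyadenylation signal.

The payload was introduced by Gateway recombination and is flanked by attB1 and attB2 sites. Between them, a tight TRE promoter (seven tet operators plus a minimal CMV promoter) controls the 3xFLAG-NUP37 open reading frame. NUP37 is a component of the Nup107-160 subcomplex of the nuclear pore complex, which is also linked to kinetochore function and mitotic progression. Downstream, a constitutive human UbC promoter drives a bicistronic transcript encoding the reverse tetracycline transactivator rtTA3, then an EMCV IRES and the neomycin phosphotransferase gene. Transduced mammalian cells can therefore be selected with G418 and will already express the transactivator. Adding doxycycline lets rtTA3 bind the TRE and switch on the tagged protein. The construct suits the generation of stable cell populations with regulated NUP37 expression, with the FLAG epitope allowing detection or immunoprecipitation.
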