Features (pLannotate 1.2.2; 40 found; start..end, strand, type, name):
     73..156     +  CDS            large T antigen (fragment): large T antigen from SV40 (simian virus 40)
    190..213     +  misc_feature   MCS (fragment): pBluescript multiple cloning site
    213..801     +  misc_feature   WPRE: woodchuck hepatitis virus posttranscriptional regulatory element
    802..821     +  misc_feature   MCS (fragment): pBluescript multiple cloning site
    823..1323    +  CDS            nef (fragment): NEF_HV1LA - Experimental evidence at protein level: Swiss-Prot protein existence level 1. Extracellular Nef protein targets CD4(+) T-lymphocytes for apoptosis by interacting with CXCR4 surface receptors. From Human immunodeficiency virus type 1 group M subtype B (isolate Lai) (HIV-1).
   1330..1510    +  LTR            5' LTR (truncated): truncated 5' long terminal repeat (LTR) from HIV-1
   1542..1766    +  polyA_signal   bGH poly(A) signal: bovine growth hormone polyadenylation signal
   1770..1791    +  promoter       SV40 promoter (fragment): SV40 enhancer and early promoter
   1812..2240    +  rep_origin     f1 ori (sequence partly withheld): f1 bacteriophage origin of replication; arrow indicates direction of (+) strand synthesis
   2254..2583    +  promoter       SV40 promoter: SV40 enhancer and early promoter
   2631..2678    +  promoter       EM7 promoter: synthetic bacterial promoter&nbsp
   2697..3071    +  CDS            BleoR: antibiotic-binding protein; Sh ble from Streptoalloteichus hindustanus; confers resistance to bleomycin, phleomycin, and Zeocin™
   3081..3206    +  CDS            ble (fragment): BLE_KLEPN - Experimental evidence at protein level: Swiss-Prot protein existence level 1. Binding protein with a strong affinity to the bleomycin family of antibiotics. Binds to CL990; an antimitotic-antibiotic compound. From Klebsiella pneumoniae.
   3201..3322    +  polyA_signal   SV40 poly(A) signal: SV40 polyadenylation signal
   3393..3415    -  protein_bind   lac operator (fragment): The lac repressor binds to the lac operator to inhibit transcription in E. coli. This inhibition can be relieved by adding lactose or isopropyl-β-D-thiogalactopyranoside (IPTG). lac repressor encoded by lacI
   3419..3449    -  promoter       lac promoter: promoter for the E. coli lac operon
   3464..3485    -  protein_bind   CAP binding site: CAP binding activates transcription in the presence of cAMP. E. coli catabolite activator protein
   3498..3590    -  CDS            lacI (fragment): lac repressor; lacI; The lac repressor binds to the lac operator to inhibit transcription in E. coli. This inhibition can be relieved by adding lactose or isopropyl-β-D-thiogalactopyranoside (IPTG).
   3773..4361    -  rep_origin     ori: high-copy-number ColE1/pMB1/pBR322/pUC origin of replication
   4532..5392    -  CDS            AmpR: β-lactamase; bla; confers resistance to ampicillin, carbenicillin, and related antibiotics
   5393..5497    -  promoter       AmpR promoter: bla
   5556..5608    -  misc_feature   bom (fragment): basis of mobility region from pBR322
   5763..6142    +  enhancer       CMV enhancer: human cytomegalovirus immediate early enhancer
   6143..6342    +  promoter       CMV promoter: human cytomegalovirus (CMV) immediate early promoter
   6360..6540    +  LTR            5' LTR (truncated): truncated 5' long terminal repeat (LTR) from HIV-1
   6587..6712    +  misc_feature   HIV-1 Ψ: packaging signal of human immunodeficiency virus type 1
   6696..7059    +  CDS            HIV-1 gag (fragment): gag protein from human immunodeficiency virus 1; gag
   7205..7438    +  misc_feature   RRE: The Rev response element (RRE) of HIV-1 allows for Rev-dependent mRNA export from the nucleus to the cytoplasm.
   7815..7915    +  CDS            Rev (fragment): human immunodeficiency virus 1 (HIV-1) Rev protein; rev; enhances nuclear export of unspliced and incompletely spliced viral mRNAs
   7965..8082    +  misc_feature   cPPT/CTS: central polypurine tract and central termination sequence of HIV-1
   8139..8163    +  protein_bind   attB1: mutant version of attB; recombination site for the Gateway® BP reaction BP Clonase™
   8195..8509    +  promoter       tight TRE promoter: Tet-responsive promoter PTight, consisting of seven tet operator sequences followed by the minimal CMV promoter
   8519..8584    +  CDS            3xFLAG: three tandem FLAG® epitope tags, followed by an enterokinase cleavage site
   8585..9562    +  CDS            NUP37: NUP37_HUMAN - Experimental evidence at protein level: Swiss-Prot protein existence level 1. Component of the Nup107-160 subcomplex of the nuclear pore complex (NPC). The Nup107-160 subcomplex is required for the assembly of a functional NPC. The Nup107-160 subcomplex is also required for normal kinetochore microtubule attachment, mitotic progression and chromosome segregation. From Homo sapiens (Human).
   9601..9625    -  protein_bind   attB2: mutant version of attB; recombination site for the Gateway® BP reaction BP Clonase™
   9675..10886   +  promoter       UbC promoter: human ubiquitin C promoter
  10945..11642   +  CDS            rtTA3 (fragment): reverse tetracycline transactivator 3 activates expression from Tet-responsive promoters in the presence of doxycycline
  11572..11682   +  CDS            VP48: 3 tandem repeats of the minimal activation domain of herpes simplex virus VP16 (Cheng et al., 2013)
  11855..12317   +  misc_feature   IRES: internal ribosome entry site (IRES) of the encephalomyocarditis virus (EMCV)
  12333..45      +  CDS            NeoR/KanR (across the origin): aminoglycoside phosphotransferase from Tn5; aph(3')-II (or nptII); confers resistance to neomycin, kanamycin, and G418 (Geneticin®)
>Addgene plasmid #220361 | pSLIK 3xFLAG-NUP37 neo | addgene full sequence | sequence record 436885 | Addgene NGS Result
TCGCAGCGCATCGCCTTCTATCGCCTTCTTGACGAGTTCTTCTGATGTACAAGTAAAGCGGCCGCGACTC
TAGATCATAATCAGCCATACCACATTTGTAGAGGTTTTACTTGCTTTAAAAAACCTCCCACACCTCCCCC
TGAACCTGAAACATAAAATGAATGCAATTGTTGTTGTTTAGTCCCTCCCAATTCGATATCAAGCTTATCG
ATAATCAACCTCTGGATTACAAAATTTGTGAAAGATTGACTGGTATTCTTAACTATGTTGCTCCTTTTAC
GCTATGTGGATACGCTGCTTTAATGCCTTTGTATCATGCTATTGCTTCCCGTATGGCTTTCATTTTCTCC
TCCTTGTATAAATCCTGGTTGCTGTCTCTTTATGAGGAGTTGTGGCCCGTTGTCAGGCAACGTGGCGTGG
TGTGCACTGTGTTTGCTGACGCAACCCCCACTGGTTGGGGCATTGCCACCACCTGTCAGCTCCTTTCCGG
GACTTTCGCTTTCCCCCTCCCTATTGCCACGGCGGAACTCATCGCCGCCTGCCTTGCCCGCTGCTGGACA
GGGGCTCGGCTGTTGGGCACTGACAATTCCGTGGTGTTGTCGGGGAAATCATCGTCCTTTCCTTGGCTGC
TCGCCTGTGTTGCCACCTGGATTCTGCGCGGGACGTCCTTCTGCTACGTCCCTTCGGCCCTCAATCCAGC
GGACCTTCCTTCCCGCGGCCTGCTGCCGGCTCTGCGGCCTCTTCCGCGTCTTCGCCTTCGCCCTCAGACG
AGTCGGATCTCCCTTTGGGCCGCCTCCCCGCATCGATACCGTCGACCTCGATCGAGACCTAGAAAAACAT
GGAGCAATCACAAGTAGCAATACAGCAGCTACCAATGCTGATTGTGCCTGGCTAGAAGCACAAGAGGAGG
AGGAGGTGGGTTTTCCAGTCACACCTCAGGTACCTTTAAGACCAATGACTTACAAGGCAGCTGTAGATCT
TAGCCACTTTTTAAAAGAAAAGGGGGGACTGGAAGGGCTAATTCACTCCCAACGAAGACAAGATATCCTT
GATCTGTGGATCTACCACACACAAGGCTACTTCCCTGATTGGCAGAACTACACACCAGGGCCAGGGATCA
GATATCCACTGACCTTTGGATGGTGCTACAAGCTAGTACCAGTTGAGCAAGAGAAGGTAGAAGAAGCCAA
TGAAGGAGAGAACACCCGCTTGTTACACCCTGTGAGCCTGCATGGGATGGATGACCCGGAGAGAGAAGTA
TTAGAGTGGAGGTTTGACAGCCGCCTAGCATTTCATCACATGGCCCGAGAGCTGCATCCGGACTGTACTG
GGTCTCTCTGGTTAGACCAGATCTGAGCCTGGGAGCTCTCTGGCTAACTAGGGAACCCACTGCTTAAGCC
TCAATAAAGCTTGCCTTGAGTGCTTCAAGTAGTGTGTGCCCGTCTGTTGTGTGACTCTGGTAACTAGAGA
TCCCTCAGACCCTTTTAGTCAGTGTGGAAAATCTCTAGCAGGGCCCGTTTAAACCCGCTGATCAGCCTCG
ACTGTGCCTTCTAGTTGCCAGCCATCTGTTGTTTGCCCCTCCCCCGTGCCTTCCTTGACCCTGGAAGGTG
CCACTCCCACTGTCCTTTCCTAATAAAATGAGGAAATTGCATCGCATTGTCTGAGTAGGTGTCATTCTAT
TCTGGGGGGTGGGGTGGGGCAGGACAGCAAGGGGGAGGATTGGGAAGACAATAGCAGGCATGCTGGGGAT
GCGGTGGGCTCTATGGCTTCTGAGGCGGAAAGAACCAGCTGGGGCTCTAGGGGGTATCCCC
[124 nt withheld, positions 1812-1935]
C
[91 nt withheld, positions 1937-2027]
A
[49 nt withheld, positions 2029-2077]
CCTTTGACGTTGGAGTCCACGTTCTTT
[37 nt withheld, positions 2105-2141]
ACCCTATCTCGGTCTATTCTTTTGATTTATAAGGGATTTTGCCGATTTCGGCCTATTGGTTAAAAAATGA
GCTGATTTAACAAAAATTTAACGCGAATTAATTCTGTGGAATGTGTGTCAGTTAGGGTGTGGAAAGTCCC
CAGGCTCCCCAGCAGGCAGAAGTATGCAAAGCATGCATCTCAATTAGTCAGCAACCAGGTGTGGAAAGTC
CCCAGGCTCCCCAGCAGGCAGAAGTATGCAAAGCATGCATCTCAATTAGTCAGCAACCATAGTCCCGCCC
CTAACTCCGCCCATCCCGCCCCTAACTCCGCCCAGTTCCGCCCATTCTCCGCCCCATGGCTGACTAATTT
TTTTTATTTATGCAGAGGCCGAGGCCGCCTCTGCCTCTGAGCTATTCCAGAAGTAGTGAGGAGGCTTTTT
TGGAGGCCTAGGCTTTTGCAAAAAGCTCCCGGGAGCTTGTATATCCATTTTCGGATCTGATCAGCACGTG
TTGACAATTAATCATCGGCATAGTATATCGGCATAGTATAATACGACAAGGTGAGGAACTAAACCATGGC
CAAGTTGACCAGTGCCGTTCCGGTGCTCACCGCGCGCGACGTCGCCGGAGCGGTCGAGTTCTGGACCGAC
CGGCTCGGGTTCTCCCGGGACTTCGTGGAGGACGACTTCGCCGGTGTGGTCCGGGACGACGTGACCCTGT
TCATCAGCGCGGTCCAGGACCAGGTGGTGCCGGACAACACCCTGGCCTGGGTGTGGGTGCGCGGCCTGGA
CGAGCTGTACGCCGAGTGGTCGGAGGTCGTGTCCACGAACTTCCGGGACGCCTCCGGGCCGGCCATGACC
GAGATCGGCGAGCAGCCGTGGGGGCGGGAGTTCGCCCTGCGCGACCCGGCCGGCAACTGCGTGCACTTCG
TGGCCGAGGAGCAGGACTGACACGTGCTACGAGATTTCGATTCCACCGCCGCCTTCTATGAAAGGTTGGG
CTTCGGAATCGTTTTCCGGGACGCCGGCTGGATGATCCTCCAGCGCGGGGATCTCATGCTGGAGTTCTTC
GCCCACCCCAACTTGTTTATTGCAGCTTATAATGGTTACAAATAAAGCAATAGCATCACAAATTTCACAA
ATAAAGCATTTTTTTCACTGCATTCTAGTTGTGGTTTGTCCAAACTCATCAATGTATCTTATCATGTCTG
TATACCGTCGACCTCTAGCTAGAGCTTGGCGTAATCATGGTCATAGCTGTTTCCTGTGTGAAATTGTTAT
CCGCTCACAATTCCACACAACATACGAGCCGGAAGCATAAAGTGTAAAGCCTGGGGTGCCTAATGAGTGA
GCTAACTCACATTAATTGCGTTGCGCTCACTGCCCGCTTTCCAGTCGGGAAACCTGTCGTGCCAGCTGCA
TTAATGAATCGGCCAACGCGCGGGGAGAGGCGGTTTGCGTATTGGGCGCTCTTCCGCTTCCTCGCTCACT
GACTCGCTGCGCTCGGTCGTTCGGCTGCGGCGAGCGGTATCAGCTCACTCAAAGGCGGTAATACGGTTAT
CCACAGAATCAGGGGATAACGCAGGAAAGAACATGTGAGCAAAAGGCCAGCAAAAGGCCAGGAACCGTAA
AAAGGCCGCGTTGCTGGCGTTTTTCCATAGGCTCCGCCCCCCTGACGAGCATCACAAAAATCGACGCTCA
AGTCAGAGGTGGCGAAACCCGACAGGACTATAAAGATACCAGGCGTTTCCCCCTGGAAGCTCCCTCGTGC
GCTCTCCTGTTCCGACCCTGCCGCTTACCGGATACCTGTCCGCCTTTCTCCCTTCGGGAAGCGTGGCGCT
TTCTCATAGCTCACGCTGTAGGTATCTCAGTTCGGTGTAGGTCGTTCGCTCCAAGCTGGGCTGTGTGCAC
GAACCCCCCGTTCAGCCCGACCGCTGCGCCTTATCCGGTAACTATCGTCTTGAGTCCAACCCGGTAAGAC
ACGACTTATCGCCACTGGCAGCAGCCACTGGTAACAGGATTAGCAGAGCGAGGTATGTAGGCGGTGCTAC
AGAGTTCTTGAAGTGGTGGCCTAACTACGGCTACACTAGAAGAACAGTATTTGGTATCTGCGCTCTGCTG
AAGCCAGTTACCTTCGGAAAAAGAGTTGGTAGCTCTTGATCCGGCAAACAAACCACCGCTGGTAGCGGTG
GTTTTTTTGTTTGCAAGCAGCAGATTACGCGCAGAAAAAAAGGATCTCAAGAAGATCCTTTGATCTTTTC
TACGGGGTCTGACGCTCAGTGGAACGAAAACTCACGTTAAGGGATTTTGGTCATGAGATTATCAAAAAGG
ATCTTCACCTAGATCCTTTTAAATTAAAAATGAAGTTTTAAATCAATCTAAAGTATATATGAGTAAACTT
GGTCTGACAGTTACCAATGCTTAATCAGTGAGGCACCTATCTCAGCGATCTGTCTATTTCGTTCATCCAT
AGTTGCCTGACTCCCCGTCGTGTAGATAACTACGATACGGGAGGGCTTACCATCTGGCCCCAGTGCTGCA
ATGATACCGCGAGACCCACGCTCACCGGCTCCAGATTTATCAGCAATAAACCAGCCAGCCGGAAGGGCCG
AGCGCAGAAGTGGTCCTGCAACTTTATCCGCCTCCATCCAGTCTATTAATTGTTGCCGGGAAGCTAGAGT
AAGTAGTTCGCCAGTTAATAGTTTGCGCAACGTTGTTGCCATTGCTACAGGCATCGTGGTGTCACGCTCG
TCGTTTGGTATGGCTTCATTCAGCTCCGGTTCCCAACGATCAAGGCGAGTTACATGATCCCCCATGTTGT
GCAAAAAAGCGGTTAGCTCCTTCGGTCCTCCGATCGTTGTCAGAAGTAAGTTGGCCGCAGTGTTATCACT
CATGGTTATGGCAGCACTGCATAATTCTCTTACTGTCATGCCATCCGTAAGATGCTTTTCTGTGACTGGT
GAGTACTCAACCAAGTCATTCTGAGAATAGTGTATGCGGCGACCGAGTTGCTCTTGCCCGGCGTCAATAC
GGGATAATACCGCGCCACATAGCAGAACTTTAAAAGTGCTCATCATTGGAAAACGTTCTTCGGGGCGAAA
ACTCTCAAGGATCTTACCGCTGTTGAGATCCAGTTCGATGTAACCCACTCGTGCACCCAACTGATCTTCA
GCATCTTTTACTTTCACCAGCGTTTCTGGGTGAGCAAAAACAGGAAGGCAAAATGCCGCAAAAAAGGGAA
TAAGGGCGACACGGAAATGTTGAATACTCATACTCTTCCTTTTTCAATATTATTGAAGCATTTATCAGGG
TTATTGTCTCATGAGCGGATACATATTTGAATGTATTTAGAAAAATAAACAAATAGGGGTTCCGCGCACA
TTTCCCCGAAAAGTGCCACCTGACGTCGACGGATCGGGAGATCTCCCGATCCCCTATGGTGCACTCTCAG
TACAATCTGCTCTGATGCCGCATAGTTAAGCCAGTATCTGCTCCCTGCTTGTGTGTTGGAGGTCGCTGAG
TAGTGCGCGAGCAAAATTTAAGCTACAACAAGGCAAGGCTTGACCGACAATTGCATGAAGAATCTGCTTA
GGGTTAGGCGTTTTGCGCTGCTTCGCGATGTACGGGCCAGATATACGCGTTGACATTGATTATTGACTAG
TTATTAATAGTAATCAATTACGGGGTCATTAGTTCATAGCCCATATATGGAGTTCCGCGTTACATAACTT
ACGGTAAATGGCCCGCCTGGCTGACCGCCCAACGACCCCCGCCCATTGACGTCAATAATGACGTATGTTC
CCATAGTAACGCCAATAGGGACTTTCCATTGACGTCAATGGGTGGAGTATTTACGGTAAACTGCCCACTT
GGCAGTACATCAAGTGTATCATATGCCAAGTACGCCCCCTATTGACGTCAATGACGGTAAATGGCCCGCC
TGGCATTATGCCCAGTACATGACCTTATGGGACTTTCCTACTTGGCAGTACATCTACGTATTAGTCATCG
CTATTACCATGGTGATGCGGTTTTGGCAGTACATCAATGGGCGTGGATAGCGGTTTGACTCACGGGGATT
TCCAAGTCTCCACCCCATTGACGTCAATGGGAGTTTGTTTTGGCACCAAAATCAACGGGACTTTCCAAAA
TGTCGTAACAACTCCGCCCCATTGACGCAAATGGGCGGTAGGCGTGTACGGTGGGAGGTCTATATAAGCA
GCGCGTTTTGCCTGTACTGGGTCTCTCTGGTTAGACCAGATCTGAGCCTGGGAGCTCTCTGGCTAACTAG
GGAACCCACTGCTTAAGCCTCAATAAAGCTTGCCTTGAGTGCTTCAAGTAGTGTGTGCCCGTCTGTTGTG
TGACTCTGGTAACTAGAGATCCCTCAGACCCTTTTAGTCAGTGTGGAAAATCTCTAGCAGTGGCGCCCGA
ACAGGGACTTGAAAGCGAAAGGGAAACCAGAGGAGCTCTCTCGACGCAGGACTCGGCTTGCTGAAGCGCG
CACGGCAAGAGGCGAGGGGCGGCGACTGGTGAGTACGCCAAAAATTTTGACTAGCGGAGGCTAGAAGGAG
AGAGATGGGTGCGAGAGCGTCAGTATTAAGCGGGGGAGAATTAGATCGCGATGGGAAAAAATTCGGTTAA
GGCCAGGGGGAAAGAAAAAATATAAATTAAAACATATAGTATGGGCAAGCAGGGAGCTAGAACGATTCGC
AGTTAATCCTGGCCTGTTAGAAACATCAGAAGGCTGTAGACAAATACTGGGACAGCTACAACCATCCCTT
CAGACAGGATCAGAAGAACTTAGATCATTATATAATACAGTAGCAACCCTCTATTGTGTGCATCAAAGGA
TAGAGATAAAAGACACCAAGGAAGCTTTAGACAAGATAGAGGAAGAGCAAAACAAAAGTAAGACCACCGC
ACAGCAAGCGGCCGCTGATCTTCAGACCTGGAGGAGGAGATATGAGGGACAATTGGAGAAGTGAATTATA
TAAATATAAAGTAGTAAAAATTGAACCATTAGGAGTAGCACCCACCAAGGCAAAGAGAAGAGTGGTGCAG
AGAGAAAAAAGAGCAGTGGGAATAGGAGCTTTGTTCCTTGGGTTCTTGGGAGCAGCAGGAAGCACTATGG
GCGCAGCGTCAATGACGCTGACGGTACAGGCCAGACAATTATTGTCTGGTATAGTGCAGCAGCAGAACAA
TTTGCTGAGGGCTATTGAGGCGCAACAGCATCTGTTGCAACTCACAGTCTGGGGCATCAAGCAGCTCCAG
GCAAGAATCCTGGCTGTGGAAAGATACCTAAAGGATCAACAGCTCCTGGGGATTTGGGGTTGCTCTGGAA
AACTCATTTGCACCACTGCTGTGCCTTGGAATGCTAGTTGGAGTAATAAATCTCTGGAACAGATTTGGAA
TCACACGACCTGGATGGAGTGGGACAGAGAAATTAACAATTACACAAGCTTAATACACTCCTTAATTGAA
GAATCGCAAAACCAGCAAGAAAAGAATGAACAAGAATTATTGGAATTAGATAAATGGGCAAGTTTGTGGA
ATTGGTTTAACATAACAAATTGGCTGTGGTATATAAAATTATTCATAATGATAGTAGGAGGCTTGGTAGG
TTTAAGAATAGTTTTTGCTGTACTTTCTATAGTGAATAGAGTTAGGCAGGGATATTCACCATTATCGTTT
CAGACCCACCTCCCAACCCCGAGGGGACCCGACAGGCCCGAAGGAATAGAAGAAGAAGGTGGAGAGAGAG
ACAGAGACAGATCCATTCGATTAGTGAACGGATCGGCACTGCGTGCGCCAATTCTGCAGACAAATGGCAG
TATTCATCCACAATTTTAAAAGAAAAGGGGGGATTGGGGGGTACAGTGCAGGGGAAAGAATAGTAGACAT
AATAGCAACAGACATACAAACTAAAGAATTACAAAAACAAATTACAAAAATTCAAAATTTTCGGGTTTAT
TACAGGGACAGCAGAGATCCAGTTTGGTTAATTCTAGACAGTTATCAACAAGTTTGTACAAAAAAGCAGG
CTTTAAAGGAACCAATTCAGTCGACTGGATCCCGAGTTTACTCCCTATCAGTGATAGAGAACGTATGTCG
AGTTTACTCCCTATCAGTGATAGAGAACGATGTCGAGTTTACTCCCTATCAGTGATAGAGAACGTATGTC
GAGTTTACTCCCTATCAGTGATAGAGAACGTATGTCGAGTTTACTCCCTATCAGTGATAGAGAACGTATG
TCGAGTTTATCCCTATCAGTGATAGAGAACGTATGTCGAGTTTACTCCCTATCAGTGATAGAGAACGTAT
GTCGAGGTAGGCGTGTACGGTGGGAGGCCTATATAAGCAGAGCTCGTTTAGTGAACCGTCAGATCGCCAC
TAGTATGGACTACAAAGACCATGACGGTGATTATAAAGATCATGACATCGATTACAAGGATGACGATGAC
AAGATGAAGCAAGATGCCTCAAGAAATGCTGCCTACACTGTGGATTGTGAAGATTATGTGCATGTGGTAG
AATTTAATCCCTTTGAGAATGGGGATTCAGGAAACCTAATTGCATATGGTGGCAATAATTATGTGGTCAT
TGGCACGTGTACGTTTCAGGAAGAAGAAGCAGACGTTGAAGGCATTCAGTATAAAACACTTCGAACATTT
CACCATGGAGTCAGGGTTGATGGCATAGCTTGGAGCCCAGAGACTAGACTTGATTCATTGCCTCCAGTAA
TCAAATTTTGTACTTCAGCTGCTGATATGAAAATTAGATTATTTACTTCAGATCTTCAGGATAAAAATGA
ATATAAGGTTTTAGAGGGCCATACCGATTTCATTAATGGTTTGGTGTTTGATCCCAAAGAAGGCCAAGAA
ATTGCAAGTGTGAGTGACGATCACACCTGCAGGATTTGGAACTTGGAAGGAGTGCAAACAGCTCATTTTG
TTCTTCATTCTCCTGGCATGAGTGTGTGCTGGCATCCTGAGGAGACTTTTAAGCTAATGGTTGCAGAGAA
GAATGGAACAATCCGGTTTTATGATCTTTTGGCCCAACAGGCTATTTTATCTCTTGAATCAGAACAAGTG
CCATTAATGTCAGCACACTGGTGCTTAAAAAACACCTTCAAAGTTGGAGCCGTTGCAGGAAATGATTGGT
TAATTTGGGATATTACTCGGTCCAGTTATCCTCAAAATAAGAGACCTGTTCACATGGATCGAGCCTGCTT
ATTCAGGTGGTCCACAATTAGTGAAAATCTGTTTGCAACCACTGGTTATCCTGGCAAAATGGCAAGCCAG
TTTCAAATTCATCATTTAGGACACCCTCAGCCCATCCTCATGGGTTCTGTAGCCGTTGGATCTGGACTGT
CCTGGCATCGAACTCTCCCTCTGTGTGTAATTGGAGGAGACCACAAGCTGTTGTTTTGGGTGACTGAAGT
ATAACAATTGGAAGACTAATGCGTTTTCGAGATATCTAGACCCAGCTTTCTTGTACAAAGTGGTTGATAA
CATCTCGAGCCATAAAGATGGTTAATTAACCCACCCAAGATCTGGCCTCCGCGCCGGGTTTTGGCGCCTC
CCGCGGGCGCCCCCCTCCTCACGGCGAGCGCTGCCACGTCAGACGAAGGGCGCAGCGAGCGTCCTGATCC
TTCCGCCCGGACGCTCAGGACAGCGGCCCGCTGCTCATAAGACTCGGCCTTAGAACCCCAGTATCAGCAG
AAGGACATTTTAGGACGGGACTTGGGTGACTCTAGGGCACTGGTTTTCTTTCCAGAGAGCGGAACAGGCG
AGGAAAAGTAGTCCCTTCTCGGCGATTCTGCGGAGGGATCTCCGTGGGGCGGTGAACGCCGATGATTATA
TAAGGACGCGCCGGGTGTGGCACAGCTAGTTCCGTCGCAGCCGGGATTTGGGTCGCGGTTCTTGTTTGTG
GATCGCTGTGATCGTCACTTGGTGAGTAGCGGGCTGCTGGGCTGGCCGGGGCTTTCGTGGCCGCCGGGCC
GCTCGGTGGGACGGAAGCGTGTGGAGAGACCGCCAAGGGCTGTAGTCTGGGTCCGCGAGCAAGGTTGCCC
TGAACTGGGGGTTGGGGGGAGCGCAGCAAAATGGCGGCTGTTCCCGAGTCTTGAATGGAAGACGCTTGTG
AGGCGGGCTGTGAGGTCGTTGAAACAAGGTGGGGGGCATGGTGGGCGGCAAGAACCCAAGGTCTTGAGGC
CTTCGCTAATGCGGGAAAGCTCTTATTCGGGTGAGATGGGCTGGGGCACCATCTGGGGACCCTGACGTGA
AGTTTGTCACTGACTGGAGAACTCGGTTTGTCGTCTGTTGCGGGGGCGGCAGTTATGGCGGTGCCGTTGG
GCAGTGCACCCGTACCTTTGGGAGCGCGCGCCCTCGTCGTGTCGTGACGTCACCCGTTCTGTTGGCTTAT
AATGCAGGGTGGGGCCACCTGCCGGTAGGTGTGCGGTAGGCTTTTCTCCGTCGCAGGACGCAGGGTTCGG
GCCTAGGGTAGGCTCTCCTGAATCGACAGGCGCCGGACCTCTGGTGAGGGGAGGGATAAGTGAGGCGTCA
GTTTCTTTGGTCGGTTTTATGTACCTATCTTCTTAAGTAGCTGAAGCTCCGGTTTTGAACTATGCGCTCG
GGGTTGGCGAGTGTGTTTTGTGAAGTTTTTTAGGCACCTTTTGAAATGTAATCATTTGGGTCAATATGTA
ATTTTCAGTGTTAGACTAGTAAATTGTCCGCTAAATTCTGGCCGTTTTTGGCTTTTTTGTTAGACGAAGC
TTGGTACCGAGCTCGGATCTCCACCCCGTACCGGTCCTGCAGTCGAATTCACCATGTCTAGACTGGACAA
GAGCAAAGTCATAAACGGAGCTCTGGAATTACTCAATGGTGTCGGTATCGAAGGCCTGACGACAAGGAAA
CTCGCTCAAAAGCTGGGAGTTGAGCAGCCTACCCTGTACTGGCACGTGAAGAACAAGCGGGCCCTGCTCG
ATGCCCTGCCAATCGAGATGCTGGACAGGCATCATACCCACTTCTGCCCCCTGGAAGGCGAGTCATGGCA
AGACTTTCTGCGGAACAACGCCAAGTCATACCGCTGTGCTCTCCTCTCACATCGCGACGGGGCTAAAGTG
CATCTCGGCACCCGCCCAACAGAGAAACAGTACGAAACCCTGGAAAATCAGCTCGCGTTCCTGTGTCAGC
AAGGCTTCTCCCTGGAGAACGCACTGTACGCTCTGTCCGCCGTGGGCCACTTTACACTGGGCTGCGTATT
GGAGGAACAGGAGCATCAAGTAGCAAAAGAGGAAAGAGAGACACCTACCACCGATTCTATGCCCCCACTT
CTGAGACAAGCAATTGAGCTGTTCGACCGGCAGGGAGCCGAACCTGCCTTCCTTTTCGGCCTGGAACTAA
TCATATGTGGCCTGGAGAAACAGCTAAAGTGCGAAAGCGGCGGGCCGACCGACGCCCTTGACGATTTTGA
CTTAGACATGCTCCCAGCCGATGCCCTTGACGACTTTGACCTTGATATGCTGCCTGCTGACGCTCTTGAC
GATTTTGACCTTGACATGCTCCCCGGGTAACTAAGTAAGGATCCGCGGCCGCACTAGAGGAATTCCGCCC
CTCTCCCCCCCCCCCCTCTCCCTCCCCCCCCCCTAACGTTACTGGCCGAAGCCGCTTGGAATAAGGCCGG
TGTGCGTTTGTCTATATGTTATTTTCCACCATATTGCCGTCTTTTGGCAATGTGAGGGCCCGGAAACCTG
GCCCTGTCTTCTTGACGAGCATTCCTAGGGGTCTTTCCCCTCTCGCCAAAGGAATGCAAGGTCTGTTGAA
TGTCGTGAAGGAAGCAGTTCCTCTGGAAGCTTCTTGAAGACAAACAACGTCTGTAGCGACCCTTTGCAGG
CAGCGGAACCCCCCACCTGGCGACAGGTGCCTCTGCGGCCAAAAGCCACGTGTATAAGATACACCTGCAA
AGGCGGCACAACCCCAGTGCCACGTTGTGAGTTGGATAGTTGTGGAAAGAGTCAAATGGCTCTCCTCAAG
CGTATTCAACAAGGGGCTGAAGGATGCCCAGAAGGTACCCCATTGTATGGGATCTGATCTGGGGCCTCGG
TGCACATGCTTTACATGTGTTTAGTCGAGGTTAAAAAAACGTCTAGGCCCCCCGAACCACGGGGACGTGG
TTTTCCTTTGAAAAACACGATGATAAGCTTACCGGTCCACCATGATTGAACAAGATGGATTGCACGCAGG
TTCTCCGGCCGCTTGGGTGGAGAGGCTATTCGGCTATGACTGGGCACAACAGACAATCGGCTGCTCTGAT
GCCGCCGTGTTCCGGCTGTCAGCGCAGGGGCGCCCGGTTCTTTTTGTCAAGACCGACCTGTCCGGTGCCC
TGAATGAACTGCAAGACGAGGCAGCGCGGCTATCGTGGCTGGCCACGACGGGCGTTCCTTGCGCAGCTGT
GCTCGACGTTGTCACTGAAGCGGGAAGGGACTGGCTGCTATTGGGCGAAGTGCCGGGGCAGGATCTCCTG
TCATCTCACCTTGCTCCTGCCGAGAAAGTATCCATCATGGCTGATGCAATGCGGCGGCTGCATACGCTTG
ATCCGGCTACCTGCCCATTCGACCACCAAGCGAAACATCGCATCGAGCGAGCACGTACTCGGATGGAAGC
CGGTCTTGTCGATCAGGATGATCTGGACGAAGAGCATCAGGGGCTCGCGCCAGCCGAACTGTTCGCCAGG
CTCAAGGCGAGCATGCCCGACGGCGAGGATCTCGTCGTGACCCATGGCGATGCCTGCTTGCCGAATATCA
TGGTGGAAAATGGCCGCTTTTCTGGATTCATCGACTGTGGCCGGCTGGGTGTGGCGGACCGCTATCAGGA
CATAGCGTTGGCTACCCGTGATATTGCTGAAGAGCTTGGCGGCGAATGGGCTGACCGCTTCCTCGTGCTT
TACGGTATCGCCGCTCCCGAT
